>Addgene plasmid #90475 | pET28a-Cys-ELP(40nm)-LPETGG | depositor full sequence | sequence record 175175 | Full sequence
AATTAATACGACTCACTATAGGGGAATTGTGAGCGGATAACAATTCCCCTGTAGAAATAATTTTGTTTAA
CTTTAAGAAGGAGATATACATATGTGCGTGCCGGGAGAAGGAGTCCCTGGTGTCGGTGTCCCAGGCGTGG
GTGTTCCGGGTGTGGGCGTTCCAGGCGTAGGCGTACCGGGCGCGGGTGTTCCTGGTGCTGGTGTTCCGGG
CGGCGGTGTTCCGGGGGGTGGCGTTCCGGGTGAAGGAGTACCAGGCGAAGGCGTGCCGGGTGTCGGTGTC
CCAGGCGTGGGTGTTCCGGGTGTGGGCGTTCCAGGCGTAGGCGTACCGGGCGCGGGTGTTCCTGGTGCTG
GTGTTCCGGGCGGCGGTGTTCCGGGGGGTGGCGTTCCGGGTGAAGGTCTGCCGGAAACCGGCGGCTAACT
CGAGTAAGATCCGGCTGCTAACAAAGCCCGAAAGGAAGCTGAGTTGGCTGCTGCCACCGCTGAGCAATAA
CTAGCATAACCCCTTGGGGCCTCTAAACGGGTCTTGAGGGGTTTTTTGCTGAAAGGAGGAACTATATCCG
GATTGGCGAATGGG
[124 nt withheld, positions 575-698]
C
[91 nt withheld, positions 700-790]
A
[49 nt withheld, positions 792-840]
CCTTTGACGTTGGAGTCCACGTTCTTT
[37 nt withheld, positions 868-904]
ACCCTATCTCGGTCTATTCTTTTGATTTATAAGGGATTTTGCCGATTTCGGCCTATTGGTTAAAAAATGA
GCTGATTTAACAAAAATTTAACGCGAATTTTAACAAAATATTAACGTTTACAATTTCAGGTGGCACTTTT
CGGGGAAATGTGCGCGGAACCCCTATTTGTTTATTTTTCTAAATACATTCAAATATGTATCCGCTCATGA
ATTAATTCTTAGAAAAACTCATCGAGCATCAAATGAAACTGCAATTTATTCATATCAGGATTATCAATAC
CATATTTTTGAAAAAGCCGTTTCTGTAATGAAGGAGAAAACTCACCGAGGCAGTTCCATAGGATGGCAAG
ATCCTGGTATCGGTCTGCGATTCCGACTCGTCCAACATCAATACAACCTATTAATTTCCCCTCGTCAAAA
ATAAGGTTATCAAGTGAGAAATCACCATGAGTGACGACTGAATCCGGTGAGAATGGCAAAAGTTTATGCA
TTTCTTTCCAGACTTGTTCAACAGGCCAGCCATTACGCTCGTCATCAAAATCACTCGCATCAACCAAACC
GTTATTCATTCGTGATTGCGCCTGAGCGAGACGAAATACGCGATCGCTGTTAAAAGGACAATTACAAACA
GGAATCGAATGCAACCGGCGCAGGAACACTGCCAGCGCATCAACAATATTTTCACCTGAATCAGGATATT
CTTCTAATACCTGGAATGCTGTTTTCCCGGGGATCGCAGTGGTGAGTAACCATGCATCATCAGGAGTACG
GATAAAATGCTTGATGGTCGGAAGAGGCATAAATTCCGTCAGCCAGTTTAGTCTGACCATCTCATCTGTA
ACATCATTGGCAACGCTACCTTTGCCATGTTTCAGAAACAACTCTGGCGCATCGGGCTTCCCATACAATC
GATAGATTGTCGCACCTGATTGCCCGACATTATCGCGAGCCCATTTATACCCATATAAATCAGCATCCAT
GTTGGAATTTAATCGCGGCCTAGAGCAAGACGTTTCCCGTTGAATATGGCTCATAACACCCCTTGTATTA
CTGTTTATGTAAGCAGACAGTTTTATTGTTCATGACCAAAATCCCTTAACGTGAGTTTTCGTTCCACTGA
GCGTCAGACCCCGTAGAAAAGATCAAAGGATCTTCTTGAGATCCTTTTTTTCTGCGCGTAATCTGCTGCT
TGCAAACAAAAAAACCACCGCTACCAGCGGTGGTTTGTTTGCCGGATCAAGAGCTACCAACTCTTTTTCC
GAAGGTAACTGGCTTCAGCAGAGCGCAGATACCAAATACTGTCCTTCTAGTGTAGCCGTAGTTAGGCCAC
CACTTCAAGAACTCTGTAGCACCGCCTACATACCTCGCTCTGCTAATCCTGTTACCAGTGGCTGCTGCCA
GTGGCGATAAGTCGTGTCTTACCGGGTTGGACTCAAGACGATAGTTACCGGATAAGGCGCAGCGGTCGGG
CTGAACGGGGGGTTCGTGCACACAGCCCAGCTTGGAGCGAACGACCTACACCGAACTGAGATACCTACAG
CGTGAGCTATGAGAAAGCGCCACGCTTCCCGAAGGGAGAAAGGCGGACAGGTATCCGGTAAGCGGCAGGG
TCGGAACAGGAGAGCGCACGAGGGAGCTTCCAGGGGGAAACGCCTGGTATCTTTATAGTCCTGTCGGGTT
TCGCCACCTCTGACTTGAGCGTCGATTTTTGTGATGCTCGTCAGGGGGGCGGAGCCTATGGAAAAACGCC
AGCAACGCGGCCTTTTTACGGTTCCTGGCCTTTTGCTGGCCTTTTGCTCACATGTTCTTTCCTGCGTTAT
CCCCTGATTCTGTGGATAACCGTATTACCGCCTTTGAGTGAGCTGATACCGCTCGCCGCAGCCGAACGAC
CGAGCGCAGCGAGTCAGTGAGCGAGGAAGCGGAAGAGCGCCTGATGCGGTATTTTCTCCTTACGCATCTG
TGCGGTATTTCACACCGCATATATGGTGCACTCTCAGTACAATCTGCTCTGATGCCGCATAGTTAAGCCA
GTATACACTCCGCTATCGCTACGTGACTGGGTCATGGCTGCGCCCCGACACCCGCCAACACCCGCTGACG
CGCCCTGACGGGCTTGTCTGCTCCCGGCATCCGCTTACAGACAAGCTGTGACCGTCTCCGGGAGCTGCAT
GTGTCAGAGGTTTTCACCGTCATCACCGAAACGCGCGAGGCAGCTGCGGTAAAGCTCATCAGCGTGGTCG
TGAAGCGATTCACAGATGTCTGCCTGTTCATCCGCGTCCAGCTCGTTGAGTTTCTCCAGAAGCGTTAATG
TCTGGCTTCTGATAAAGCGGGCCATGTTAAGGGCGGTTTTTTCCTGTTTGGTCACTGATGCCTCCGTGTA
AGGGGGATTTCTGTTCATGGGGGTAATGATACCGATGAAACGAGAGAGGATGCTCACGATACGGGTTACT
GATGATGAACATGCCCGGTTACTGGAACGTTGTGAGGGTAAACAACTGGCGGTATGGATGCGGCGGGACC
AGAGAAAAATCACTCAGGGTCAATGCCAGCGCTTCGTTAATACAGATGTAGGTGTTCCACAGGGTAGCCA
GCAGCATCCTGCGATGCAGATCCGGAACATAATGGTGCAGGGCGCTGACTTCCGCGTTTCCAGACTTTAC
GAAACACGGAAACCGAAGACCATTCATGTTGTTGCTCAGGTCGCAGACGTTTTGCAGCAGCAGTCGCTTC
ACGTTCGCTCGCGTATCGGTGATTCATTCTGCTAACCAGTAAGGCAACCCCGCCAGCCTAGCCGGGTCCT
CAACGACAGGAGCACGATCATGCGCACCCGTGGGGCCGCCATGCCGGCGATAATGGCCTGCTTCTCGCCG
AAACGTTTGGTGGCGGGACCAGTGACGAAGGCTTGAGCGAGGGCGTGCAAGATTCCGAATACCGCAAGCG
ACAGGCCGATCATCGTCGCGCTCCAGCGAAAGCGGTCCTCGCCGAAAATGACCCAGAGCGCTGCCGGCAC
CTGTCCTACGAGTTGCATGATAAAGAAGACAGTCATAAGTGCGGCGACGATAGTCATGCCCCGCGCCCAC
CGGAAGGAGCTGACTGGGTTGAAGGCTCTCAAGGGCATCGGTCGAGATCCCGGTGCCTAATGAGTGAGCT
AACTTACATTAATTGCGTTGCGCTCACTGCCCGCTTTCCAGTCGGGAAACCTGTCGTGCCAGCTGCATTA
ATGAATCGGCCAACGCGCGGGGAGAGGCGGTTTGCGTATTGGGCGCCAGGGTGGTTTTTCTTTTCACCAG
TGAGACGGGCAACAGCTGATTGCCCTTCACCGCCTGGCCCTGAGAGAGTTGCAGCAAGCGGTCCACGCTG
GTTTGCCCCAGCAGGCGAAAATCCTGTTTGATGGTGGTTAACGGCGGGATATAACATGAGCTGTCTTCGG
TATCGTCGTATCCCACTACCGAGATATCCGCACCAACGCGCAGCCCGGACTCGGTAATGGCGCGCATTGC
GCCCAGCGCCATCTGATCGTTGGCAACCAGCATCGCAGTGGGAACGATGCCCTCATTCAGCATTTGCATG
GTTTGTTGAAAACCGGACATGGCACTCCAGTCGCCTTCCCGTTCCGCTATCGGCTGAATTTGATTGCGAG
TGAGATATTTATGCCAGCCAGCCAGACGCAGACGCGCCGAGACAGAACTTAATGGGCCCGCTAACAGCGC
GATTTGCTGGTGACCCAATGCGACCAGATGCTCCACGCCCAGTCGCGTACCGTCTTCATGGGAGAAAATA
ATACTGTTGATGGGTGTCTGGTCAGAGACATCAAGAAATAACGCCGGAACATTAGTGCAGGCAGCTTCCA
CAGCAATGGCATCCTGGTCATCCAGCGGATAGTTAATGATCAGCCCACTGACGCGTTGCGCGAGAAGATT
GTGCACCGCCGCTTTACAGGCTTCGACGCCGCTTCGTTCTACCATCGACACCACCACGCTGGCACCCAGT
TGATCGGCGCGAGATTTAATCGCCGCGACAATTTGCGACGGCGCGTGCAGGGCCAGACTGGAGGTGGCAA
CGCCAATCAGCAACGACTGTTTGCCCGCCAGTTGTTGTGCCACGCGGTTGGGAATGTAATTCAGCTCCGC
CATCGCCGCTTCCACTTTTTCCCGCGTTTTCGCAGAAACGTGGCTGGCCTGGTTCACCACGCGGGAAACG
GTCTGATAAGAGACACCGGCATACTCTGCGACATCGTATAACGTTACTGGTTTCACATTCACCACCCTGA
ATTGACTCTCTTCCGGGCGCTATCATGCCATACCGCGAAAGGTTTTGCGCCATTCGATGGTGTCCGGGAT
CTCGACGCTCTCCCTTATGCGACTCCTGCATTAGGAAGCAGCCCAGTAGTAGGTTGAGGCCGTTGAGCAC
CGCCGCCGCAAGGAATGGTGCATGCAAGGAGATGGCGCCCAACAGTCCCCCGGCCACGGGGCCTGCCACC
ATACCCACGCCGAAACAAGCGCTCATGAGCCCGAAGTGGCGAGCCCGATCTTCCCCATCGGTGATGTCGG
CGATATAGGCGCCAGCAACCGCACCTGTGGCGCCGGTGATGCCGGCCACGATGCGTCCGGCGTAGAGGAT
CGAGATCTCGATCCCGCGA
Features (pLannotate 1.2.2; 17 found; start..end, strand, type, name):
      4..22      +  promoter       T7 promoter: promoter for bacteriophage T7 RNA polymerase
     23..47      +  protein_bind   lac operator: The lac repressor binds to the lac operator to inhibit transcription in E. coli. This inhibition can be relieved by adding lactose or isopropyl-β-D-thiogalactopyranoside (IPTG). lac repressor encoded by lacI
     62..84      +  RBS            RBS: efficient ribosome binding site from bacteriophage T7 gene 10 (Olins and Rangwala, 1989)
    434..483     +  CDS            SET1 (fragment): solubility-enhancement tag derived from T7 phage gene 10B
    491..538     +  terminator     T7 terminator: transcription terminator for bacteriophage T7 RNA polymerase
    575..1030    +  rep_origin     f1 ori (sequence partly withheld): f1 bacteriophage origin of replication; arrow indicates direction of (+) strand synthesis
   1057..1114    +  promoter       AmpR promoter (fragment): bla
   1123..1938    -  CDS            KanR: aminoglycoside phosphotransferase; aph(3')-Ia; confers resistance to kanamycin in bacteria or G418 (Geneticin®) in eukaryotes
   2060..2648    +  rep_origin     ori: high-copy-number ColE1/pMB1/pBR322/pUC origin of replication
   2834..2976    -  misc_feature   bom: basis of mobility region from pBR322
   3078..3269    -  CDS            rop: Rop protein, which maintains plasmids at low copy number; rop
   3286..3666    +  CDS            YPB1_ECOLX: Protein predicted: Swiss-Prot protein existence level 4. From Escherichia coli.
   3738..4029    -  CDS            TcR (fragment): tetracycline efflux protein; tet; confers resistance to tetracycline
   4044..4065    -  protein_bind   CAP binding site: CAP binding activates transcription in the presence of cAMP. E. coli catabolite activator protein
   4078..5160    -  CDS            lacI: lac repressor; lacI; The lac repressor binds to the lac operator to inhibit transcription in E. coli. This inhibition can be relieved by adding lactose or isopropyl-β-D-thiogalactopyranoside (IPTG).
   5161..5238    -  promoter       lacI promoter: lacI
   5246..5525    -  CDS            TcR (fragment): tetracycline efflux protein; tet; confers resistance to tetracycline
