>Addgene plasmid #90475 | pET28a-Cys-ELP(40nm)-LPETGG | addgene full sequence | sequence record 181090 | Addgene NGS Result
AACACCAGCACCAGGAACACCCGCGCCCGGTACGCCTACGCCTGGAACGCCCACACCCGGAACACCCACG
CCTGGGACACCGACACCCGGCACGCCTTCGCCTGGTACTCCTTCACCCGGAACGCCACCCCCCGGAACAC
CGCCGCCCGGAACACCAGCACCAGGAACACCCGCGCCCGGTACGCCTACGCCTGGAACGCCCACACCCGG
AACACCCACGCCTGGGACACCGACACCAGGGACTCCTTCTCCCGGCACGCACATATGTATATCTCCTTCT
TAAAGTTAAACAAAATTATTTCTACAGGGGAATTGTTATCCGCTCACAATTCCCCTATAGTGAGTCGTAT
TAATTTCGCGGGATCGAGATCTCGATCCTCTACGCCGGACGCATCGTGGCCGGCATCACCGGCGCCACAG
GTGCGGTTGCTGGCGCCTATATCGCCGACATCACCGATGGGGAAGATCGGGCTCGCCACTTCGGGCTCAT
GAGCGCTTGTTTCGGCGTGGGTATGGTGGCAGGCCCCGTGGCCGGGGGACTGTTGGGCGCCATCTCCTTG
CATGCACCATTCCTTGCGGCGGCGGTGCTCAACGGCCTCAACCTACTACTGGGCTGCTTCCTAATGCAGG
AGTCGCATAAGGGAGAGCGTCGAGATCCCGGACACCATCGAATGGCGCAAAACCTTTCGCGGTATGGCAT
GATAGCGCCCGGAAGAGAGTCAATTCAGGGTGGTGAATGTGAAACCAGTAACGTTATACGATGTCGCAGA
GTATGCCGGTGTCTCTTATCAGACCGTTTCCCGCGTGGTGAACCAGGCCAGCCACGTTTCTGCGAAAACG
CGGGAAAAAGTGGAAGCGGCGATGGCGGAGCTGAATTACATTCCCAACCGCGTGGCACAACAACTGGCGG
GCAAACAGTCGTTGCTGATTGGCGTTGCCACCTCCAGTCTGGCCCTGCACGCGCCGTCGCAAATTGTCGC
GGCGATTAAATCTCGCGCCGATCAACTGGGTGCCAGCGTGGTGGTGTCGATGGTAGAACGAAGCGGCGTC
GAAGCCTGTAAAGCGGCGGTGCACAATCTTCTCGCGCAACGCGTCAGTGGGCTGATCATTAACTATCCGC
TGGATGACCAGGATGCCATTGCTGTGGAAGCTGCCTGCACTAATGTTCCGGCGTTATTTCTTGATGTCTC
TGACCAGACACCCATCAACAGTATTATTTTCTCCCATGAAGACGGTACGCGACTGGGCGTGGAGCATCTG
GTCGCATTGGGTCACCAGCAAATCGCGCTGTTAGCGGGCCCATTAAGTTCTGTCTCGGCGCGTCTGCGTC
TGGCTGGCTGGCATAAATATCTCACTCGCAATCAAATTCAGCCGATAGCGGAACGGGAAGGCGACTGGAG
TGCCATGTCCGGTTTTCAACAAACCATGCAAATGCTGAATGAGGGCATCGTTCCCACTGCGATGCTGGTT
GCCAACGATCAGATGGCGCTGGGCGCAATGCGCGCCATTACCGAGTCCGGGCTGCGCGTTGGTGCGGATA
TCTCGGTAGTGGGATACGACGATACCGAAGACAGCTCATGTTATATCCCGCCGTTAACCACCATCAAACA
GGATTTTCGCCTGCTGGGGCAAACCAGCGTGGACCGCTTGCTGCAACTCTCTCAGGGCCAGGCGGTGAAG
GGCAATCAGCTGTTGCCCGTCTCACTGGTGAAAAGAAAAACCACCCTGGCGCCCAATACGCAAACCGCCT
CTCCCCGCGCGTTGGCCGATTCATTAATGCAGCTGGCACGACAGGTTTCCCGACTGGAAAGCGGGCAGTG
AGCGCAACGCAATTAATGTAAGTTAGCTCACTCATTAGGCACCGGGATCTCGACCGATGCCCTTGAGAGC
CTTCAACCCAGTCAGCTCCTTCCGGTGGGCGCGGGGCATGACTATCGTCGCCGCACTTATGACTGTCTTC
TTTATCATGCAACTCGTAGGACAGGTGCCGGCAGCGCTCTGGGTCATTTTCGGCGAGGACCGCTTTCGCT
GGAGCGCGACGATGATCGGCCTGTCGCTTGCGGTATTCGGAATCTTGCACGCCCTCGCTCAAGCCTTCGT
CACTGGTCCCGCCACCAAACGTTTCGGCGAGAAGCAGGCCATTATCGCCGGCATGGCGGCCCCACGGGTG
CGCATGATCGTGCTCCTGTCGTTGAGGACCCGGCTAGGCTGGCGGGGTTGCCTTACTGGTTAGCAGAATG
AATCACCGATACGCGAGCGAACGTGAAGCGACTGCTGCTGCAAAACGTCTGCGACCTGAGCAACAACATG
AATGGTCTTCGGTTTCCGTGTTTCGTAAAGTCTGGAAACGCGGAAGTCAGCGCCCTGCACCATTATGTTC
CGGATCTGCATCGCAGGATGCTGCTGGCTACCCTGTGGAACACCTACATCTGTATTAACGAAGCGCTGGC
ATTGACCCTGAGTGATTTTTCTCTGGTCCCGCCGCATCCATACCGCCAGTTGTTTACCCTCACAACGTTC
CAGTAACCGGGCATGTTCATCATCAGTAACCCGTATCGTGAGCATCCTCTCTCGTTTCATCGGTATCATT
ACCCCCATGAACAGAAATCCCCCTTACACGGAGGCATCAGTGACCAAACAGGAAAAAACCGCCCTTAACA
TGGCCCGCTTTATCAGAAGCCAGACATTAACGCTTCTGGAGAAACTCAACGAGCTGGACGCGGATGAACA
GGCAGACATCTGTGAATCGCTTCACGACCACGCTGATGAGCTTTACCGCAGCTGCCTCGCGCGTTTCGGT
GATGACGGTGAAAACCTCTGACACATGCAGCTCCCGGAGACGGTCACAGCTTGTCTGTAAGCGGATGCCG
GGAGCAGACAAGCCCGTCAGGGCGCGTCAGCGGGTGTTGGCGGGTGTCGGGGCGCAGCCATGACCCAGTC
ACGTAGCGATAGCGGAGTGTATACTGGCTTAACTATGCGGCATCAGAGCAGATTGTACTGAGAGTGCACC
ATTGCGGTGTGAAATACCGCACAGATGCGTAAGGAGAAAATACCGCATCAGGCGCTCTTCCGCTTCCTCG
CTCACTGACTCGCTGCGCTCGGTCGTTCGGCTGCGGCGAGCGGTATCAGCTCACTCAAAGGCGGTAATAC
GGTTATCCACAGAATCAGGGGATAACGCAGGAAAGAACATGTGAGCAAAAGGCCAGCAAAAGGCCAGGAA
CCGTAAAAAGGCCGCGTTGCTGGCGTTTTTCCATAGGCTCCGCCCCCCTGACGAGCATCACAAAAATCGA
CGCTCAAGTCAGAGGTGGCGAAACCCGACAGGACTATAAAGATACCAGGCGTTTCCCCCTGGAAGCTCCC
TCGTGCGCTCTCCTGTTCCGACCCTGCCGCTTACCGGATACCTGTCCGCCTTTCTCCCTTCGGGAAGCGT
GGCGCTTTCTCATAGCTCACGCTGTAGGTATCTCAGTTCGGTGTAGGTCGTTCGCTCCAAGCTGGGCTGT
GTGCACGAACCCCCCGTTCAGCCCGACCGCTGCGCCTTATCCGGTAACTATCGTCTTGAGTCCAACCCGG
TAAGACACGACTTATCGCCACTGGCAGCAGCCACTGGTAACAGGATTAGCAGAGCGAGGTATGTAGGCGG
TGCTACAGAGTTCTTGAAGTGGTGGCCTAACTACGGCTACACTAGAAGGACAGTATTTGGTATCTGCGCT
CTGCTGAAGCCAGTTACCTTCGGAAAAAGAGTTGGTAGCTCTTGATCCGGCAAACAAACCACCGCTGGTA
GCGGTGGTTTTTTTGTTTGCAAGCAGCAGATTACGCGCAGAAAAAAAGGATCTCAAGAAGATCCTTTGAT
CTTTTCTACGGGGTCTGACGCTCAGTGGAACGAAAACTCACGTTAAGGGATTTTGGTCATGAACAATAAA
ACTGTCTGCTTACATAAACAGTAATACAAGGGGTGTTATGAGCCATATTCAACGGGAAACGTCTTGCTCT
AGGCCGCGATTAAATTCCAACATGGATGCTGATTTATATGGGTATAAATGGGCTCGCGATAATGTCGGGC
AATCAGGTGCGACAATCTATCGATTGTATGGGAAGCCCGATGCGCCAGAGTTGTTTCTGAAACATGGCAA
AGGTAGCGTTGCCAATGATGTTACAGATGAGATGGTCAGACTAAACTGGCTGACGGAATTTATGCCTCTT
CCGACCATCAAGCATTTTATCCGTACTCCTGATGATGCATGGTTACTCACCACTGCGATCCCCGGGAAAA
CAGCATTCCAGGTATTAGAAGAATATCCTGATTCAGGTGAAAATATTGTTGATGCGCTGGCAGTGTTCCT
GCGCCGGTTGCATTCGATTCCTGTTTGTAATTGTCCTTTTAACAGCGATCGCGTATTTCGTCTCGCTCAG
GCGCAATCACGAATGAATAACGGTTTGGTTGATGCGAGTGATTTTGATGACGAGCGTAATGGCTGGCCTG
TTGAACAAGTCTGGAAAGAAATGCATAAACTTTTGCCATTCTCACCGGATTCAGTCGTCACTCATGGTGA
TTTCTCACTTGATAACCTTATTTTTGACGAGGGGAAATTAATAGGTTGTATTGATGTTGGACGAGTCGGA
ATCGCAGACCGATACCAGGATCTTGCCATCCTATGGAACTGCCTCGGTGAGTTTTCTCCTTCATTACAGA
AACGGCTTTTTCAAAAATATGGTATTGATAATCCTGATATGAATAAATTGCAGTTTCATTTGATGCTCGA
TGAGTTTTTCTAAGAATTAATTCATGAGCGGATACATATTTGAATGTATTTAGAAAAATAAACAAATAGG
GGTTCCGCGCACATTTCCCCGAAAAGTGCCACCTAAATTGTAAGCGTTAATATTTTGCTAAAATTCGCGT
TAAATTTTTGTTAAATCAGCTCATTTTTTAACCAATAGGCCGAAATCGGCAAAATCCCTTATAAATCAAA
AGAATAGACCGAGATAGGGT
[37 nt withheld, positions 4991-5027]
AAAGAACGTGGACTCCAACGTCAAAGG
[49 nt withheld, positions 5055-5103]
T
[91 nt withheld, positions 5105-5195]
G
[124 nt withheld, positions 5197-5320]
CCCATTCGCCAATCCGGATATAGTTCCTCCTTTCAGCAAAAAACCCCTCAAGACCCGTTTAGAGGCCCCA
AGGGGTTATGCTAGTTATTGCTCAGCGGTGGCAGCAGCCAACTCAGCTTCCTTTCGGGCTTTGTTAGCAG
CCGGATCTTACTCGAGTTAGCCGCCGGTTTCCGGCAGACCTTCACCCGGAACGCCACCCCCCGGAACACC
GCCGCCCGG
Features (pLannotate 1.2.2; 17 found; start..end, strand, type, name):
    272..294     -  RBS            RBS: efficient ribosome binding site from bacteriophage T7 gene 10 (Olins and Rangwala, 1989)
    309..333     -  protein_bind   lac operator: The lac repressor binds to the lac operator to inhibit transcription in E. coli. This inhibition can be relieved by adding lactose or isopropyl-β-D-thiogalactopyranoside (IPTG). lac repressor encoded by lacI
    334..352     -  promoter       T7 promoter: promoter for bacteriophage T7 RNA polymerase
    374..653     +  CDS            TcR (fragment): tetracycline efflux protein; tet; confers resistance to tetracycline
    661..738     +  promoter       lacI promoter: lacI
    739..1821    +  CDS            lacI: lac repressor; lacI; The lac repressor binds to the lac operator to inhibit transcription in E. coli. This inhibition can be relieved by adding lactose or isopropyl-β-D-thiogalactopyranoside (IPTG).
   1834..1855    +  protein_bind   CAP binding site: CAP binding activates transcription in the presence of cAMP. E. coli catabolite activator protein
   1870..2161    +  CDS            TcR (fragment): tetracycline efflux protein; tet; confers resistance to tetracycline
   2233..2613    -  CDS            YPB1_ECOLX: Protein predicted: Swiss-Prot protein existence level 4. From Escherichia coli.
   2630..2821    +  CDS            rop: Rop protein, which maintains plasmids at low copy number; rop
   2923..3062    +  misc_feature   bom: basis of mobility region from pBR322
   3248..3836    -  rep_origin     ori: high-copy-number ColE1/pMB1/pBR322/pUC origin of replication
   3958..4773    +  CDS            KanR: aminoglycoside phosphotransferase; aph(3')-Ia; confers resistance to kanamycin in bacteria or G418 (Geneticin®) in eukaryotes
   4782..4839    -  promoter       AmpR promoter (fragment): bla
   4892..5320    -  rep_origin     f1 ori (sequence partly withheld): f1 bacteriophage origin of replication; arrow indicates direction of (+) strand synthesis
   5357..5404    -  terminator     T7 terminator: transcription terminator for bacteriophage T7 RNA polymerase
   5412..5461    -  CDS            SET1 (fragment): solubility-enhancement tag derived from T7 phage gene 10B
