[The description below was written by a language model from this plasmid's Addgene catalogue record and pLannotate feature annotations shown in this document.]
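Description:
pET28a-Cys-ELP(40nm)-LPETGG is a bacterial expression plasmid built on the Novagen pET28a backbone, about 5.5 kb in total, for producing a synthetic elastin-like polypeptide (ELP) in E. coli. It replicates from a ColE1/pBR322-type origin accompanied by the rop gene and bom region, consistent with the low copy number recorded, and is selected with kanamycin through the aph(3')-Ia KanR gene. An f1 phage origin is also present. The short TcR, AmpR promoter and SET1 hits in the automated annotation are fragments only, most likely backbone remnants or partial matches rather than functional parts.

The 324 bp insert sits between the T7 promoter/lac operator/T7 gene 10 ribosome binding site and the T7 terminator. The plasmid-borne lacI gene keeps transcription repressed until induction in a host that supplies T7 RNA polymerase, such as a DE3 strain. The encoded polypeptide consists of two copies of a ten-pentapeptide block, (VPGEG)-(VPGVG)4-(VPGAG)2-(VPGGG)2-(VPGEG), flanked by an N-terminal cysteine and a C-terminal LPETGG sortase recognition motif. The repetitive gene was assembled using BsaI sites that were destroyed in cloning. The ELP coding region itself is not annotated in either feature table; it falls in the unannotated gap between the RBS and the terminator. The depositor and sequencing-derived records describe the same layout in opposite orientations and differ by only a few nucleotides in length.

The two termini provide orthogonal handles: the cysteine thiol for site-specific chemical coupling, and the sortase tag for enzymatic ligation to a protein of interest. According to the associated publication, such ELPs serve as linkers of defined length for single-molecule force spectroscopy, with "40nm" presumably denoting the linker's length.
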