Addgene plasmid #90475: pET28a-Cys-ELP(40nm)-LPETGG
Purpose: Elastin Like Polypeptide: [(VPGEG)-(VPGVG)4-(VPGAG)2-(VPGGG)2-(VPGEG)]2, with N-Terminal Cysteine and C-Terminal Sortase Recognition Sequence LPETGG
Depositing lab: Hermann Gaub. Depositing organization: Ludwig-Maximilians-Universitaet Muenchen (LMU). Publication: Elastin-like Polypeptide Linkers for Single-Molecule Force Spectroscopy. Ott W, Jobst MA, Bauer MS, Durner E, Milles LF, Nash MA, Gaub HE. ACS Nano. 2017 Jun 12. doi: 10.1021/acsnano.7b02694. PubMed 28591514.
Backbone
  Vector backbone: pET28a
  Backbone manufacturer: Novagen
  Backbone size w/o insert (bp): 5219
  Total vector size (bp): 5543
  Vector type: Bacterial Expression
Growth in bacteria
  Bacterial resistance: Kanamycin, 50 μg/mL
  Growth temperature: 37°C
  Growth strain: DH5alpha
  Growth instructions: For protein production transformed NiCo21(DE3) strains in auto induction media (supplemented with 5 mg/ml proline, valine and 10 mg/ml glycin) were grown for 24 hrs (6 hrs 37°C, 18 hrs 25°C).
  Copy number: Low Copy
Gene/Insert
  Gene/Insert name: Cys-ELP(40nm)-LPETGG (alt name: Elastin like polypeptide)
  Species: Synthetic
  Insert size (bp): 324
  Promoter: T7
  Tag / fusion protein: Sortase-Tag (C terminal on insert); Cysteine (N terminal on insert)
  Cloning method: Restriction Enzyme; 5′ cloning site BsaI-HF (destroyed during cloning); 3′ cloning site BsaI-HF (destroyed during cloning)
  Sequencing primers: 5′ CCGATCTTCCCCATCGGT; 3′ CTAGTTATTGCTCAGCGGT
Terms and licenses: Academic/Nonprofit Terms; Industry Terms: Not Available to Industry
Depositor comments: The underlying cloning procedure of the employed ELP genes is described in this article: Ott, W.; Nicolaus, T.; Gaub, H. E.; Nash, M. A. Sequence-Independent Cloning and Post-Translational Modification of Repetitive Protein Polymers through Sortase and Sfp-Mediated Enzymatic Ligation. Biomacromolecules 2016, 17, 1330−1338.
How to cite: pET28a-Cys-ELP(40nm)-LPETGG was a gift from Hermann Gaub (Addgene plasmid # 90475 ; http://n2t.net/addgene:90475 ; RRID:Addgene_90475)
