>Addgene plasmid #90475 | pET28a-Cys-ELP(40nm)-LPETGG | depositor partial sequence | sequence record 175176 | Reading Frame sequence - fully sequenced
ATGTGCGTGCCGGGAGAAGGAGTCCCTGGTGTCGGTGTCCCAGGCGTGGGTGTTCCGGGTGTGGGCGTTC
CAGGCGTAGGCGTACCGGGCGCGGGTGTTCCTGGTGCTGGTGTTCCGGGCGGCGGTGTTCCGGGGGGTGG
CGTTCCGGGTGAAGGAGTACCAGGCGAAGGCGTGCCGGGTGTCGGTGTCCCAGGCGTGGGTGTTCCGGGT
GTGGGCGTTCCAGGCGTAGGCGTACCGGGCGCGGGTGTTCCTGGTGCTGGTGTTCCGGGCGGCGGTGTTC
CGGGGGGTGGCGTTCCGGGTGAAGGTCTGCCGGAAACCGGCGGC
